Addgene plasmid #120996: C85m
Purpose: MoClo golden gate assembly CD part for sigmaX (Bacillus subtilis RNA polymerase involved in heat response and biofilm formation). Please see Supplemental Documents for annotated Genbank file.
Depositing lab: Richard Murray. Depositing organization: California Institute of Technology.
Backbone
  Vector backbone: DVA
  Backbone size w/o insert (bp): 2100
  Vector type: Synthetic Biology
Growth in bacteria
  Bacterial resistance: Ampicillin, 100 μg/mL
  Growth temperature: 37°C
  Growth strain: JM109
  Copy number: High Copy
Gene/Insert
  Gene/Insert name: Sigma X (ECF20_992)
  Species: Synthetic
  Insert size (bp): 590
  Cloning method: Gibson Cloning
  Sequencing primers: 5′ AAATAGGCGTATCACGAGGCA; 3′ TTACCGCCTTTGAGTGAGCTG
Terms and licenses: Academic/Nonprofit Terms; Industry Terms: Not Available to Industry
How to cite: C85m was a gift from Richard Murray (Addgene plasmid # 120996 ; http://n2t.net/addgene:120996 ; RRID:Addgene_120996)
