[The description below was written by a language model from this plasmid's Addgene catalogue record and pLannotate feature annotations shown in this document.]
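Description:
C85m is a synthetic-biology part plasmid built on the DVA backbone (about 2.1 kb) that stores a coding-sequence module for MoClo Golden Gate assembly. It is a small, high-copy E. coli plasmid of roughly 2.7 kb. Propagation relies on a ColE1/pUC-type origin of replication, and selection uses ampicillin through a β-lactamase gene driven by its native bla promoter. These are the only maintenance elements annotated, apart from a putative bacterial transcription terminator just upstream of the cloning region, which probably insulates the part from read-through.

The payload is an approximately 590 bp synthetic insert named Sigma X (ECF20_992). The record describes it as the Bacillus subtilis RNA polymerase sigma factor sigmaX, which is involved in the heat response and biofilm formation. The automated feature table does not annotate the insert itself, but the roughly 600 bp gap between the annotated BioBrick prefix and suffix matches its expected position and size. The insert was placed in the backbone by Gibson cloning. No promoter, ribosome binding site or terminator for the sigma factor is annotated, which fits its role as a "CD" position part: a bare coding sequence with no expression signals of its own. In a MoClo scheme, type IIS restriction enzymes excise such a part with defined overhangs so it can be ligated in order with separate promoter, UTR and terminator parts to form a complete transcription unit. The specific enzyme sites and overhangs are not listed in the feature table, and the record points to a supplemental annotated file for those details.

An orthogonal ECF sigma factor part like this would typically be used to build synthetic gene circuits in which the sigma factor directs transcription from its cognate promoter, although the record does not state a specific application.
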