Features (pLannotate 1.2.2; 6 found; start..end, strand, type, name):
     25..68      -  terminator     bacterial terminator: putative bacterial transcription terminator
     71..92      +  misc_feature   BioBrick prefix: BioBrick prefix for parts that do not start with "ATG"
    704..724     +  misc_feature   BioBrick suffix: universal suffix for all parts
    901..1489    -  rep_origin     ori: high-copy-number ColE1/pMB1/pBR322/pUC origin of replication
   1660..2520    -  CDS            AmpR: β-lactamase; bla; confers resistance to ampicillin, carbenicillin, and related antibiotics
   2521..2625    -  promoter       AmpR promoter: bla
>Addgene plasmid #120996 | C85m | addgene full sequence | sequence record 236125 | Addgene NGS Result
AAAATAGGCGTATCACGAGGCAGAATTTCAGATAAAAAAAATCCTTAGCTTTCGCTAAGGATGATTTCTG
GAATTCGCGGCCGCTTCTAGAGACTAGTGGGTCTCAAATGATGAATGAAACCGATCCTGATCTGGAACTG
CTGAAACGTATTGGTAATAATGATGCACAGGCCGTTAAAGAAATGGTTACCCGTAAACTGCCTCGTCTGC
TGGCACTGGCAAGTCGCCTGCTGGGTGATGCAGATGAAGCACGTGATATTGCACAAGAAAGTTTTCTGCG
CATTTGGAAACAGGCAGCAAGCTGGCGTAGCGAACAGGCACGTTTTGATACCTGGCTGCATCGTGTTGCA
CTGAATCTGTGTTATGATCGTCTGCGTCGTCGTAAAGAACATGTGCCGGTTGATAGCGAACATGCCTGTG
AAGCACTGGATACCCGTCCGGCACCGGATGAACAGCTGGAAGCAAGCGCACAGAGCCGTCGTATGGCACA
GGCACTGGATCAGCTGCCGGATCGTCAGCGTGAAGCAATTGTTCTGCAGTATTATCAAGAACTGAGCAAT
ACCGAAGCAGCAGCACTGATGCAAATTAGCGTTGAAGCCCTGGAAAGCCTGCTGAGCCGTGCACGTCGTA
ATCTGCGTAGCCATCTGGCCGAAGCACCGGGTGCAGATCTGAGCGGTCGTCGCAAACCGTAAAGGTAGAG
ACCTACTAGTAGCGGCCGCTGCAGGCTTCCTCGCTCACTGACTCGCTGCGCTCGGTCGTTCGGCTGCGGC
GAGCGGTATCAGCTCACTCAAAGGCGGTAATACGGTTATCCACAGAATCAGGGGATAACGCAGGAAAGAA
CATGTGAGCAAAAGGCCAGCAAAAGGCCAGGAACCGTAAAAAGGCCGCGTTGCTGGCGTTTTTCCACAGG
CTCCGCCCCCCTGACGAGCATCACAAAAATCGACGCTCAAGTCAGAGGTGGCGAAACCCGACAGGACTAT
AAAGATACCAGGCGTTTCCCCCTGGAAGCTCCCTCGTGCGCTCTCCTGTTCCGACCCTGCCGCTTACCGG
ATACCTGTCCGCCTTTCTCCCTTCGGGAAGCGTGGCGCTTTCTCATAGCTCACGCTGTAGGTATCTCAGT
TCGGTGTAGGTCGTTCGCTCCAAGCTGGGCTGTGTGCACGAACCCCCCGTTCAGCCCGACCGCTGCGCCT
TATCCGGTAACTATCGTCTTGAGTCCAACCCGGTAAGACACGACTTATCGCCACTGGCAGCAGCCACTGG
TAACAGGATTAGCAGAGCGAGGTATGTAGGCGGTGCTACAGAGTTCTTGAAGTGGTGGCCTAACTACGGC
TACACTAGAAGAACAGTATTTGGTATCTGCGCTCTGCTGAAGCCAGTTACCTTCGGAAAAAGAGTTGGTA
GCTCTTGATCCGGCAAACAAACCACCGCTGGTAGCGGTGGTTTTTTTGTTTGCAAGCAGCAGATTACGCG
CAGAAAAAAAGGATCTCAAGAAGATCCTTTGATCTTTTCTACGGGGTCTGACGCTCAGTGGAACGAAAAC
TCACGTTAAGGGATTTTGGTCATGAGATTATCAAAAAGGATCTTCACCTAGATCCTTTTAAATTAAAAAT
GAAGTTTTAAATCAATCTAAAGTATATATGAGTAAACTTGGTCTGACAGTTACCAATGCTTAATCAGTGA
GGCACCTATCTCAGCGATCTGTCTATTTCGTTCATCCATAGTTGCCTGACTCCCCGTCGTGTAGATAACT
ACGATACGGGAGGGCTTACCATCTGGCCCCAGTGCTGCAATGATACCGCGCGACCCACGCTCACCGGCTC
CAGATTTATCAGCAATAAACCAGCCAGCCGGAAGGGCCGAGCGCAGAAGTGGTCCTGCAACTTTATCCGC
CTCCATCCAGTCTATTAATTGTTGCCGGGAAGCTAGAGTAAGTAGTTCGCCAGTTAATAGTTTGCGCAAC
GTTGTTGCCATTGCTACAGGCATCGTGGTGTCACGCTCGTCGTTTGGTATGGCTTCATTCAGCTCCGGTT
CCCAACGATCAAGGCGAGTTACATGATCCCCCATGTTGTGCAAAAAAGCGGTTAGCTCCTTCGGTCCTCC
GATCGTTGTCAGAAGTAAGTTGGCCGCAGTGTTATCACTCATGGTTATGGCAGCACTGCATAATTCTCTT
ACTGTCATGCCATCCGTAAGATGCTTTTCTGTGACTGGTGAGTACTCAACCAAGTCATTCTGAGAATAGT
GTATGCGGCGACCGAGTTGCTCTTGCCCGGCGTCAATACGGGATAATACCGCGCCACATAGCAGAACTTT
AAAAGTGCTCATCATTGGAAAACGTTCTTCGGGGCGAAAACTCTCAAGGATCTTACCGCTGTTGAGATCC
AGTTCGATGTAACCCACTCGTGCACCCAACTGATCTTCAGCATCTTTTACTTTCACCAGCGTTTCTGGGT
GAGCAAAAACAGGAAGGCAAAATGCCGCAAAAAAGGGAATAAGGGCGACACGGAAATGTTGAATACTCAT
ACTCTTCCTTTTTCAATATTATTGAAGCATTTATCAGGGTTATTGTCTCATGAGCGGATACATATTTGAA
TGTATTTAGAAAAATAAACAAATAGGGGTTCCGCGCACATTTCCCCGAAAAGTGCCACCTGACGTCTAAG
AAACCATTATTATCATGACATTAACCTATA
