>Addgene plasmid #120996 | C85m | depositor partial sequence | sequence record 230046 | insert sequence
AATGATGAATGAAACCGATCCTGATCTGGAACTGCTGAAACGTATTGGTAATAATGATGCACAGGCCGTT
AAAGAAATGGTTACCCGTAAACTGCCTCGTCTGCTGGCACTGGCAAGTCGCCTGCTGGGTGATGCAGATG
AAGCACGTGATATTGCACAAGAAAGTTTTCTGCGCATTTGGAAACAGGCAGCAAGCTGGCGTAGCGAACA
GGCACGTTTTGATACCTGGCTGCATCGTGTTGCACTGAATCTGTGTTATGATCGTCTGCGTCGTCGTAAA
GAACATGTGCCGGTTGATAGCGAACATGCCTGTGAAGCACTGGATACCCGTCCGGCACCGGATGAACAGC
TGGAAGCAAGCGCACAGAGCCGTCGTATGGCACAGGCACTGGATCAGCTGCCGGATCGTCAGCGTGAAGC
AATTGTTCTGCAGTATTATCAAGAACTGAGCAATACCGAAGCAGCAGCACTGATGCAAATTAGCGTTGAA
GCCCTGGAAAGCCTGCTGAGCCGTGCACGTCGTAATCTGCGTAGCCATCTGGCCGAAGCACCGGGTGCAG
ATCTGAGCGGTCGTCGCAAACCGTAAAGGT
